>Addgene plasmid #157451 | pD649-HAsp-ALCAM-COMP5AP-AviTag-9xHis | addgene full sequence | sequence record 396675 | Addgene NGS Result
TTTCAATATTATTGAAGCATTTATCAGGGTTATTGTCTCATGAGCGGATACATATTTGAATGTATTTAGA
AAAATAAACAAATAGGGGTCAGTGTTACAACCAATTAACCAATTCTGAACATTATCGCGAGCCCATTTAT
ACCTGAATATGGCTCATAACACCCCTTGCTCATGACCAAAATCCCTTAACGTGAGTTACGCGCGCGTCGT
TCCACTGAGCGTCAGACCCCGTAGAAAAGATCAAAGGATCTTCTTGAGATCCTTTTTTTCTGCGCGTAAT
CTGCTGCTTGCAAACAAAAAAACCACCGCTACCAGCGGTGGTTTGTTTGCCGGATCAAGAGCTACCAACT
CTTTTTCCGAAGGTAACTGGCTTCAGCAGAGCGCAGATACCAAATACTGTTCTTCTAGTGTAGCCGTAGT
TAGCCCACCACTTCAAGAACTCTGTAGCACCGCCTACATACCTCGCTCTGCTAATCCTGTTACCAGTGGC
TGCTGCCAGTGGCGATAAGTCGTGTCTTACCGGGTTGGACTCAAGACGATAGTTACCGGATAAGGCGCAG
CGGTCGGGCTGAACGGGGGGTTCGTGCACACAGCCCAGCTTGGAGCGAACGACCTACACCGAACTGAGAT
ACCTACAGCGTGAGCTATGAGAAAGCGCCACGCTTCCCGAAGGGAGAAAGGCGGACAGGTATCCGGTAAG
CGGCAGGGTCGGAACAGGAGAGCGCACGAGGGAGCTTCCAGGGGGAAACGCCTGGTATCTTTATAGTCCT
GTCGGGTTTCGCCACCTCTGACTTGAGCGTCGATTTTTGTGATGCTCGTCAGGGGGGCGGAGCCTATGGA
AAAACGCCAGCAACGCGGCCTTTTTACGGTTCCTGGCCTTTTGCTGGCCTTTTGCTCACATGTTCTTTCC
TGCGTTATCCCCTGATTCTGTGGATAACCGTATTACCGCCTTTGAGTGAGCTGATACCGCTCGCCGCAGC
CGAACGACCGAGCGCAGCGAGTCAGTGAGCGAGGAAGCGGAAGGCGAGAGTAGGGAACTGCCAGGCATCA
AACTAAGCAGAAGGCCCCTGACGGATGGCCTTTTTGCGTTTCTACAAACTCTTTCTGTGTTGTAAAACGA
CGGCCAGTCTTAAGCTCGGGCCCCCTGGGCGGTTCTGATAACGAGTAATCGTTAATCCGCAAATAACGTA
AAAACCCGCTTCGGCGGGTTTTTTTATGGGGGGAGTTTAGGGAAAGAGCATTTGTCAGAATATTTAAGGG
CGCCTGTCACTTTGCTTGATATATGAGAATTATTTAACCTTATAAATGAGAAAAAAGCAACGCACTTTAA
ATAAGATACGTTGCTTTTTCGATTGATGAACACCTATAATTAAACTATTCATCTATTATTTATGATTTTT
TGTATATACAATATTTCTAGTTTGTTAAAGAGAATTAAGAAAATAAATCTCGAAAATAATAAAGGGAAAA
TCAGTTTTTGATATCAAAATTATACATGTCAACGATAATACAAAATATAATACAAACTATAAGATGTTAT
CAGTATTTATTATCATTTAGAATAAATTTTGTGTCGCCCTTAATTGTGAGCGGATAACAATTACGAGCTT
CATGCACAGTGGCGTTGACTCAATATTGGCCATTAGCCATATTATTCATTGGTTATATAGCATAAATCAA
TATTGGCTATTGGCCATTGCATACGTTGTATCTATATCATAATATGTACATTTATATTGGCTCATGTCCA
ATATGACCGCCATGTTGGCATTGATTATTGACTAGTTATTAATAGTAATCAATTACGGGGTCATTAGTTC
ATAGCCCATATATGGAGTTCCGCGTTACATAACTTACGGTAAATGGCCCGCCTGGCTGACCGCCCAACGA
CCCCCGCCCATTGACGTCAATAATGACGTATGTTCCCATAGTAACGCCAATAGGGACTTTCCATTGACGT
CAATGGGTGGAGTATTTACGGTAAACTGCCCACTTGGCAGTACATCAAGTGTATCATATGCCAAGTACGC
CCCCTATTGACGTCAATGACGGTAAATGGCCCGCCTGGCATTATGCCCAGTACATGACCTTATGGGACTT
TCCTACTTGGCAGTACATCTACGTATTAGTCATCGCTATTACCATGGTGATGCGGTTTTGGCAGTACATC
AATGGGCGTGGATAGCGGTTTGACTCACGGGGATTTCCAAGTCTCCACCCCATTGACGTCAATGGGAGTT
TGTTTTGGCACCAAAATCAACGGGACTTTCCAAAATGTCGTAACAACTCCGCCCCATTGACGCAAATGGG
CGGTAGGCGTGTACGGTGGGAGGTCTATATAAGCAGAGCTCGTTTAGTGAACCGTCAGATCGCCTGGAGA
CGCCATCCACGCTGTTTTGACCTCCATAGAAGACACCGGGACCGATCCAGCCTCCGCGGCCGGGAACGGT
GCATTGGAACGCGGATTCCCCGTGCCAAGAGTGACGTAAGTACCGCCTATAGAGTCTATAGGCCCACCCC
CTTGGCTTCGTTAGAACGCGGCTACAATTAATACATAACCTTATGTATCATACACATACGATTTAGGTGA
CACTATAGAATAACATCCACTTTGCCTTTCTCTCCACAGGTGTCCACTCCCAGGTCCAACTGCACCTCGG
TTCTATCGAAAACGCGCCTGCTAGCGCCACCATGAAGACCATCATTGCCCTGAGCTACATCTTCTGCCTG
GTGTTCGCTGCGGCCGCCTGGTACACAGTGAATAGCGCCTACGGCGACACCATCATCATCCCTTGCAGAC
TGGACGTGCCCCAGAACCTGATGTTCGGCAAGTGGAAGTACGAGAAGCCCGACGGCAGCCCCGTGTTCAT
TGCCTTTAGAAGCAGCACCAAGAAGTCCGTCCAGTACGACGACGTGCCCGAGTACAAGGACAGACTGAAC
CTGAGCGAGAACTACACCCTGAGCATCAGCAACGCCCGGATCAGCGACGAGAAGAGATTCGTGTGCATGC
TGGTCACCGAGGACAACGTGTTCGAGGCCCCTACCATCGTGAAGGTGTTCAAGCAGCCCAGCAAGCCCGA
GATCGTGTCTAAGGCCCTGTTCCTGGAAACCGAGCAGCTGAAGAAGCTGGGCGACTGCATCAGCGAGGAC
AGCTACCCCGATGGCAACATCACCTGGTACAGAAACGGCAAGGTGCTGCACCCTCTGGAAGGCGCCGTGG
TCATCATCTTCAAGAAAGAAATGGACCCCGTGACGCAGCTGTACACCATGACCAGCACACTCGAGTATAA
GACCACCAAGGCCGACATTCAGATGCCCTTCACCTGTAGCGTGACCTACTACGGCCCTAGCGGCCAGAAA
ACCATCCACTCTGAGCAGGCCGTGTTCGACATCTACTACCCCACCGAGCAAGTGACCATCCAGGTGCTGC
CTCCAAAGAACGCCATCAAAGAGGGCGACAATATCACCCTGAAGTGCCTCGGCAACGGCAACCCGCCTCC
TGAAGAGTTCCTGTTCTACCTGCCTGGCCAGCCTGAGGGCATCAGAAGCTCCAACACCTACACACTGACC
GACGTGCGGAGAAACGCCACCGGCGATTACAAGTGCAGCCTGATCGACAAAAAGAGCATGATCGCCAGCA
CCGCCATCACCGTGCACTACCTGGACCTGAGCCTGAATCCTAGCGGCGAAGTGACCAGACAGATCGGAGA
TGCCCTGCCTGTGTCCTGTACAATCAGCGCCAGCAGAAATGCCACCGTCGTGTGGATGAAGGACAACATC
CGGCTGAGAAGCAGCCCCAGCTTTAGCAGCCTGCACTATCAGGACGCCGGCAACTACGTGTGCGAGACAG
CCCTGCAAGAGGTGGAAGGCCTGAAGAAGAGAGAGTCTCTGACCCTGATCGTGGAAGGCAAGCCTCAGAT
CAAGATGACCAAGAAAACAGACCCCAGCGGCCTGAGCAAGACCATCATCTGTCACGTGGAAGGATTCCCC
AAGCCTGCCATCCAGTGGACCATCACAGGCAGCGGCTCCGTGATCAACCAGACCGAGGAAAGCCCCTACA
TCAACGGCCGGTACTACTCCAAGATCATCATCAGCCCCGAAGAGAACGTGACCCTGACCTGCACAGCCGA
GAACCAGCTGGAAAGAACCGTGAACAGCCTGAACGTGTCCGCCATCAGCATCCCCGAACACGATGAGGCC
GACGAGATCTCCGACGAGAACCGCGAGAAAGTGAACGACCAGGCCAAAGGCGCGCCGGAAGATCAAGTTG
ATCCAAGATTGATTGATGGCAAGGGCGGATCTCTGGAGGTGCTGTTCCAGGGACCAGGCGGAAGCGGCAA
TCCCGGCGGCGATCTGGCCCCCCAGATGCTGCGCGAGCTGCAGGAGACCAATGCCGCCCTGCAGGACGTG
CGCGAGCTGCTGCGCCACCGCGTGAAGGAGATCACCTTCCTGAAGAACACCGTGATGGAGTGCGACGCCT
GCGGTATGCAGCCCTCTAGAGGCTCCGGCTCCATCATCCCAGTTGAGGAGGAGAACCCGGACTTCTGGAA
CCGCGAGGCAGCCGAGGCCCTGGGTGCCGCCAAGAAGCTGCAGCCTGCACAGACAGCCGCCAAGAACCTC
ATCATCTTCCTGGGCGATGGGATGGGGGTGTCTACGGTGACAGCTGCCAGGATCCTAAAAGGGCAGAAGA
AGGACAAACTGGGGCCTGAGATACCCCTGGCCATGGACCGCTTCCCATATGTGGCTCTGTCCAAGACATA
CAATGTAGACAAACATGTGCCAGACAGTGGAGCCACAGCCACGGCCTACCTGTGCGGGGTCAAGGGCAAC
TTCCAGACCATTGGCTTGAGTGCAGCCGCCCGCTTTAACCAGTGCAACACGACACGCGGCAACGAGGTCA
TCTCCGTGATGAATCGGGCCAAGAAAGCAGGGAAGTCAGTGGGAGTGGTAACCACCACACGAGTGCAGCA
CGCCTCGCCAGCCGGCACCTACGCCCACACGGTGAACCGCAACTGGTACTCGGACGCCGACGTGCCTGCC
TCGGCCCGCCAGGAGGGGTGCCAGGACATCGCTACGCAGCTCATCTCCAACATGGACATTGACGTGATCC
TAGGTGGAGGCCGAAAGTACATGTTTCGCATGGGAACCCCAGACCCTGAGTACCCAGATGACTACAGCCA
AGGTGGGACCAGGCTGGACGGGAAGAATCTGGTGCAGGAATGGCTGGCGAAGCGCCAGGGTGCCCGGTAT
GTGTGGAACCGCACTGAGCTCATGCAGGCTTCCCTGGACCCGTCTGTGACCCATCTCATGGGTCTCTTTG
AGCCTGGAGACATGAAATACGAGATCCACCGAGACTCCACACTGGACCCCTCCCTGATGGAGATGACAGA
GGCTGCCCTGCGCCTGCTGAGCAGGAACCCCCGCGGCTTCTTCCTCTTCGTGGAGGGTGGTCGCATCGAC
CATGGTCATCATGAAAGCAGGGCTTACCGGGCACTGACTGAGACGATCATGTTCGACGACGCCATTGAGA
GGGCGGGCCAGCTCACCAGCGAGGAGGACACGCTGAGCCTCGTCACTGCCGACCACTCCCACGTCTTCTC
CTTCGGAGGCTACCCCCTGCGAGGGAGCTCCATCTTCGGGCTGGCCCCTGGCAAGGCCCGGGACAGGAAG
GCCTACACGGTCCTCCTATACGGAAACGGTCCAGGCTATGTGCTCAAGGACGGCGCCCGGCCGGATGTTA
CCGAGAGCGAGAGCGGGAGCCCCGAGTATCGGCAGCAGTCAGCAGTGCCCCTGGACGAAGAGACCCACGC
AGGCGAGGACGTGGCGGTGTTCGCGCGCGGCCCGCAGGCGCACCTGGTTCACGGCGTGCAGGAGCAGACC
TTCATAGCGCACGTCATGGCCTTCGCCGCCTGCCTGGAGCCCTACACCGCCTGCGACCTGGCGCCCCCCG
CCGGCACCACCGACGCCGCGCACCCGGGTGGCGGAGGACTGAACGACATCTTCGAGGCTCAGAAAATCGA
ATGGCACGAACATCACCATCACCATCACCATCACCATTAAGGCCGGCCTGTAGTCACTGGCACAACGCGT
TACCCGGTAAGCCAATCGGGTATACACGGTCGTCATACTGCAGACAGGGTTCTTCTACTTTGCAAGATAG
TCTTGAGTAGTAAAATAAATAGATAGAGAAAATCAGCCTCGACTGTGCCTTCTAGTTGCCAGCCATCTGT
TGTTTGCCCCTCCCCCGTGCCTTCCTTGACCCTGGAAGGTGCCACTCCCACTGTCCTTTCCTAATAAAAT
GAGGAAATTGCATCACAACACTCAACCCTATCTCGGTCTATTCTTTTGATTTATAAGGGATTTTGCCGAT
TTCGGCCTATTGGTTAAAAAATGAGCTGATTTAACAAAAATTTAACGCGAATTAATTCTGTGGAATGTGT
GTCAGTTAGGGTGTGGAAAGTCCCCAGGCTCCCCAGCAGGCAGAAGTATGCAAAGCATGCATCTCAATTA
GTCAGCAACCAGGTGTGGAAAGTCCCCAGGCTCCCCAGCAGGCAGAAGTATGCAAAGCATGCATCTCAAT
TAGTCAGCAACCATAGTCCCGCCCCTAACTCCGCCCATCCCGCCCCTAACTCCGCCCAGTTCCGCCCATT
CTCCGCCCCATGGCTGACTAATTTTTTTTATTTATGCAGAGGCCGAGGCCGCCTCTGCCTCTGAGCTATT
CCAGAAGTAGTGAGGAGGCTTTTTTGGAGGCCTAGGCTTTTGCAAAAAGCTCCCGGGAGCTTGTATATCC
ATTTTCGGATCTGATCAGCACGTGTTGACAATTAATCATCGGCATAGTATATCGGCATAGTATAATACGA
CAAGGTGAGGAACTAAACCATGACCGAGTACAAGCCCACGGTGCGCCTCGCCACCCGCGACGACGTCCCC
AGGGCCGTACGCACCCTCGCCGCCGCGTTCGCCGACTACCCCGCCACGCGCCACACCGTCGATCCGGACC
GCCACATCGAGCGGGTCACCGAGCTGCAAGAACTCTTCCTCACGCGCGTCGGGCTCGACATCGGCAAGGT
GTGGGTCGCGGACGACGGCGCCGCGGTGGCGGTCTGGACCACGCCGGAGAGCGTCGAAGCGGGGGCGGTG
TTCGCCGAGATCGGCCCGCGCATGGCCGAGTTGAGCGGTTCCCGGCTGGCCGCGCAGCAACAGATGGAAG
GCCTCCTGGCGCCGCACCGGCCCAAGGAGCCCGCGTGGTTCCTGGCCACCGTCGGCGTCTCGCCCGACCA
CCAGGGCAAGGGTCTGGGCAGCGCCGTCGTGCTCCCCGGAGTGGAGGCGGCCGAGCGCGCCGGGGTGCCC
GCCTTCCTGGAGACATCCGCGCCCCGCAACCTCCCCTTCTACGAGCGGCTCGGCTTCACCGTCACCGCCG
ACGTCGAGGTGCCCGAAGGACCGCGCACCTGGTGCATGACCCGCAAGCCCGGTGCCTGACACGTGCTACG
AGATTTCGATTCCACCGCCGCCTTCTATGAAAGGTTGGGCTTCGGAATCGTTTTCCGGGACGCCGGCTGG
ATGATCCTCCAGCGCGGGGATCTCATGCTGGAGTTCTTCGCCCACCCCAACTTGTTTATTGCAGCTTATA
ATGGTTACAAATAAAGCAATAGCATCACAAATTTCACAAATAAAGCATTTTTTTCACTGCATTCTAGTTG
TGGTTTGTCCAAACTCATCAATGTATCTTATCATGTCTGTATACCGTCGACCTCTAGCTAGAGCTTGGCG
TAATCATGGTCATTACCAATGCTTAATCAGTGAGGCACCTATCTCAGCGATCTGTCTATTTCGTTCATCC
ATAGTTGCCTGACTCCCCGTCGTGTAGATAACTACGATACGGGAGGGCTTACCATCTGGCCCCAGCGCTG
CGATGATACCGCGAGAACCACGCTCACCGGCTCCGGATTTATCAGCAATAAACCAGCCAGCCGGAAGGGC
CGAGCGCAGAAGTGGTCCTGCAACTTTATCCGCCTCCATCCAGTCTATTAATTGTTGCCGGGAAGCTAGA
GTAAGTAGTTCGCCAGTTAATAGTTTGCGCAACGTTGTTGCCATCGCTACAGGCATCGTGGTGTCACGCT
CGTCGTTTGGTATGGCTTCATTCAGCTCCGGTTCCCAACGATCAAGGCGAGTTACATGATCCCCCATGTT
GTGCAAAAAAGCGGTTAGCTCCTTCGGTCCTCCGATCGTTGTCAGAAGTAAGTTGGCCGCAGTGTTATCA
CTCATGGTTATGGCAGCACTGCATAATTCTCTTACTGTCATGCCATCCGTAAGATGCTTTTCTGTGACTG
GTGAGTACTCAACCAAGTCATTCTGAGAATAGTGTATGCGGCGACCGAGTTGCTCTTGCCCGGCGTCAAT
ACGGGATAATACCGCGCCACATAGCAGAACTTTAAAAGTGCTCATCATTGGAAAACGTTCTTCGGGGCGA
AAACTCTCAAGGATCTTACCGCTGTTGAGATCCAGTTCGATGTAACCCACTCGTGCACCCAACTGATCTT
CAGCATCTTTTACTTTCACCAGCGTTTCTGGGTGAGCAAAAACAGGAAGGCAAAATGCCGCAAAAAAGGG
AATAAGGGCGACACGGAAATGTTGAATACTCATATTCTTCCTT
Features (pLannotate 1.2.2; 24 found; start..end, strand, type, name):
    119..143     -  CDS            KanR (fragment): aminoglycoside phosphotransferase; aph(3')-Ia; confers resistance to kanamycin
    254..842     +  rep_origin     ori: high-copy-number ColE1/pMB1/pBR322/pUC origin of replication
   1067..1084    +  terminator     rrnB T2 terminator (fragment): transcription terminator T2 from the E. coli rrnB gene
   1109..1128    -  CDS            lacZα (fragment): LacZα fragment of β-galactosidase; lacZ fragment
   1584..1600    +  protein_bind   lac operator: The lac repressor binds to the lac operator to inhibit transcription in E. coli. This inhibition can be relieved by adding lactose or isopropyl-β-D-thiogalactopyranoside (IPTG). lac repressor encoded by lacI
   1843..2146    +  enhancer       CMV enhancer: human cytomegalovirus immediate early enhancer
   2147..2350    +  promoter       CMV promoter: human cytomegalovirus (CMV) immediate early promoter
   2486..2529    +  intron         CMV intron (fragment): modified intron A from human cytomegalovirus
   2581..2599    +  promoter       SP6 promoter: promoter for bacteriophage SP6 RNA polymerase
   2603..2640    +  CDS            IgH signal sequence (fragment): signal sequence from the mouse immunoglobulin heavy chain variable region
   2719..4248    +  CDS            ALCAM (fragment): CD166_HUMAN - Also known as MEMD From Homo sapiens (Human).
   4345..4524    +  CDS            Comp (fragment): COMP_RAT - Experimental evidence at protein level: Swiss-Prot protein existence level 1. May play a role in the structural integrity of cartilage via its interaction with other extracellular matrix proteins such as the collagens and fibronectin. Can mediate the interaction of chondrocytes with the cartilage extracellular matrix through interaction with cell surface integrin receptors. Could play a role in the pathogenesis of osteoarthritis. Potent suppressor of apoptosis in both primary chondrocytes and transformed cells. Suppresses apoptosis by blocking the activation of caspase-3 and by indu
   4512..5964    +  CDS            SEAP (fragment): secreted alkaline phosphatase from human placenta The natural enzyme has a C-terminal transmembrane sequence that is replaced by a GPI anchor.
   5989..6030    +  CDS            AviTag™ (fragment): peptide tag that allows for enzymatic biotinylation
   6034..6057    +  CDS            8xHis: 8xHis affinity tag
   6203..6314    +  polyA_signal   bGH poly(A) signal: bovine growth hormone polyadenylation signal
   6315..6423    +  rep_origin     f1 ori (fragment): f1 bacteriophage origin of replication; arrow indicates direction of (+) strand synthesis
   6437..6766    +  promoter       SV40 promoter: SV40 enhancer and early promoter
   6814..6861    +  promoter       EM7 promoter: synthetic bacterial promoter&nbsp
   6880..7479    +  CDS            PuroR (fragment): puromycin N-acetyltransferase; pac from Streptomyces; confers resistance to puromycin
   7489..7614    +  CDS            ble (fragment): BLE_KLEPN - Experimental evidence at protein level: Swiss-Prot protein existence level 1. Binding protein with a strong affinity to the bleomycin family of antibiotics. Binds to CL990; an antimitotic-antibiotic compound. From Klebsiella pneumoniae.
   7609..7730    +  polyA_signal   SV40 poly(A) signal: SV40 polyadenylation signal
   7783..8643    -  CDS            AmpR: β-lactamase; bla; confers resistance to ampicillin, carbenicillin, and related antibiotics
   8646..89      -  promoter       AmpR promoter (fragment) (across the origin): bla
