[The description below was written by a language model from this plasmid's Addgene catalogue record and pLannotate feature annotations shown in this document.]
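Description:
pD649-HAsp-ALCAM-COMP5AP-AviTag-9xHis is a mammalian expression plasmid built on the pD649 backbone for producing a secreted, multimerised form of the extracellular domain of human ALCAM (CD166). It is maintained in E. coli as a high-copy plasmid through a ColE1/pUC-type origin and selected with ampicillin via the β-lactamase gene. The annotated sequence also contains an SV40 early/EM7 promoter cassette driving a puromycin N-acetyltransferase gene, followed by an SV40 polyadenylation signal, which would permit puromycin selection in mammalian cells. Short fragments annotated as KanR, lacZα, ble and f1 ori appear to be backbone remnants rather than functional elements.

The expression unit uses the CMV immediate-early enhancer and promoter with a fragment of CMV intron A. A downstream SP6 promoter could support in vitro transcription and matches the recorded 5′ sequencing primer. The open reading frame begins with a signal peptide: the plasmid name indicates "HAsp", while the automated annotation matches only a fragment of an immunoglobulin heavy-chain signal sequence. The ALCAM ectodomain (about 1.5 kb) sits between two preserved restriction sites. It is fused at its C-terminus to the coiled-coil region of rat cartilage oligomeric matrix protein, which drives pentamerisation. Next comes human placental alkaline phosphatase, an AviTag for enzymatic biotinylation, and a polyhistidine tag (named 9xHis, annotated as 8xHis), and the unit ends at a bGH polyadenylation signal.

The resulting high-avidity pentamer carries an enzymatic reporter, which suits it for use as soluble "prey" in binding assays that detect weak extracellular interactions. The plasmid belongs to a collection made for a human IgSF cell-surface interactome screen. The depositor notes that some plasmids in the collection may carry an IS4-like transposase insertion upstream of the CMV promoter. No such element is annotated here.
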