Addgene plasmid #157451: pD649-HAsp-ALCAM-COMP5AP-AviTag-9xHis
Purpose: Mammalian expression of cell-surface protein extracellular domain fused to COMP5AP-AviTag-9xHis. Protein is secreted from cells.
Depositing lab: Chris Garcia. Depositing organization: Stanford University. Publication: A Human IgSF Cell-Surface Interactome Reveals a Complex Network of Protein-Protein Interactions. Wojtowicz WM, Vielmetter J, Fernandes RA, Siepe DH, Eastman CL, Chisholm GB, Cox S, Klock H, Anderson PW, Rue SM, Miller JJ, Glaser SM, Bragstad ML, Vance J, Lam AW, Lesley SA, Zinn K, Garcia KC. Cell. 2020 Aug 20;182(4):1027-1043.e17. doi: 10.1016/j.cell.2020.07.025. PubMed 32822567.
Backbone
  Vector backbone: pD649
  Backbone size w/o insert (bp): 7153
  Vector type: Mammalian Expression
Growth in bacteria
  Bacterial resistance: Ampicillin, 100 μg/mL
  Growth temperature: 37°C
  Growth strain: DH5alpha
  Copy number: High Copy
Gene/Insert
  Gene/Insert name: ALCAM (alt name: CD166)
  Species: H. sapiens (human)
  Insert size (bp): 1500
  Entrez Gene: ALCAM (a.k.a. CD166, MEMD)
  Promoter: CMV/SP6
  Tag / fusion protein: COMP5AP-AviTag-9xHis (C terminal on backbone)
  Cloning method: Restriction Enzyme; 5′ cloning site GCGGCCGC (not destroyed); 3′ cloning site GGCGCGCC (not destroyed)
  Sequencing primers: 5′ ATTTAGGTGACACTATAG; 3′ CGTCGCACTCCATCACGGTG
Resource information
  A portion of this plasmid was derived from a plasmid made by: synthesis by ThermoFisher
Terms and licenses: Academic/Nonprofit Terms; Industry Terms: Not Available to Industry
Depositor comments: Some plasmids in this collection may have an IS4-like element ISVsa5 family transposase upstream of the CMV promoter.
How to cite: pD649-HAsp-ALCAM-COMP5AP-AviTag-9xHis was a gift from Chris Garcia (Addgene plasmid # 157451 ; http://n2t.net/addgene:157451 ; RRID:Addgene_157451)
