>Addgene plasmid #157451 | pD649-HAsp-ALCAM-COMP5AP-AviTag-9xHis | depositor partial sequence | sequence record 304012 | insert (extracellular domain)
TGGTACACAGTGAATAGCGCCTACGGCGACACCATCATCATCCCTTGCAGACTGGACGTGCCCCAGAACC
TGATGTTCGGCAAGTGGAAGTACGAGAAGCCCGACGGCAGCCCCGTGTTCATTGCCTTTAGAAGCAGCAC
CAAGAAGTCCGTCCAGTACGACGACGTGCCCGAGTACAAGGACAGACTGAACCTGAGCGAGAACTACACC
CTGAGCATCAGCAACGCCCGGATCAGCGACGAGAAGAGATTCGTGTGCATGCTGGTCACCGAGGACAACG
TGTTCGAGGCCCCTACCATCGTGAAGGTGTTCAAGCAGCCCAGCAAGCCCGAGATCGTGTCTAAGGCCCT
GTTCCTGGAAACCGAGCAGCTGAAGAAGCTGGGCGACTGCATCAGCGAGGACAGCTACCCCGATGGCAAC
ATCACCTGGTACAGAAACGGCAAGGTGCTGCACCCTCTGGAAGGCGCCGTGGTCATCATCTTCAAGAAAG
AAATGGACCCCGTGACGCAGCTGTACACCATGACCAGCACACTCGAGTATAAGACCACCAAGGCCGACAT
TCAGATGCCCTTCACCTGTAGCGTGACCTACTACGGCCCTAGCGGCCAGAAAACCATCCACTCTGAGCAG
GCCGTGTTCGACATCTACTACCCCACCGAGCAAGTGACCATCCAGGTGCTGCCTCCAAAGAACGCCATCA
AAGAGGGCGACAATATCACCCTGAAGTGCCTCGGCAACGGCAACCCGCCTCCTGAAGAGTTCCTGTTCTA
CCTGCCTGGCCAGCCTGAGGGCATCAGAAGCTCCAACACCTACACACTGACCGACGTGCGGAGAAACGCC
ACCGGCGATTACAAGTGCAGCCTGATCGACAAAAAGAGCATGATCGCCAGCACCGCCATCACCGTGCACT
ACCTGGACCTGAGCCTGAATCCTAGCGGCGAAGTGACCAGACAGATCGGAGATGCCCTGCCTGTGTCCTG
TACAATCAGCGCCAGCAGAAATGCCACCGTCGTGTGGATGAAGGACAACATCCGGCTGAGAAGCAGCCCC
AGCTTTAGCAGCCTGCACTATCAGGACGCCGGCAACTACGTGTGCGAGACAGCCCTGCAAGAGGTGGAAG
GCCTGAAGAAGAGAGAGTCTCTGACCCTGATCGTGGAAGGCAAGCCTCAGATCAAGATGACCAAGAAAAC
AGACCCCAGCGGCCTGAGCAAGACCATCATCTGTCACGTGGAAGGATTCCCCAAGCCTGCCATCCAGTGG
ACCATCACAGGCAGCGGCTCCGTGATCAACCAGACCGAGGAAAGCCCCTACATCAACGGCCGGTACTACT
CCAAGATCATCATCAGCCCCGAAGAGAACGTGACCCTGACCTGCACAGCCGAGAACCAGCTGGAAAGAAC
CGTGAACAGCCTGAACGTGTCCGCCATCAGCATCCCCGAACACGATGAGGCCGACGAGATCTCCGACGAG
AACCGCGAGAAAGTGAACGACCAGGCCAAA
